>Addgene plasmid #55723 | pBacPAK p110a RBD DM | addgene partial sequence | sequence record 93016 | Polyhedrin-F 5'-AAATGATAACCATCTCGC-3'
CGTACAGTTTTGTATAAAAAAACCTATAAATACCATGGGTCATCATCATCACCATCACGGGTCGACCATG
TCCCCTATACTAGGTTATTGGAAAATTAAGGGCCTTGTGCAACCCACTCGACTTCTTTTGGAATATCTTG
AAGAAAAATATGAAGAGCATTTGTATGAGCGCGATGAAGGTGATAAATGGCGAAACAAAAAGTTTGAATT
GGGTTTGGAGTTTCCCAATCTTCCTTATTATATTGATGGTGATGTTAAATTAACACAGTCTATGGCCATC
ATACGTTATATAGCTGACAAGCACAACATGTTGGGTGGTTGTCCAAAAGAGCGTGCAGAGATTTCAATGC
TTGAAGGAGCGGTTTTGGATATTAGATACGGTGTTTCGAGAATTGCATATAGTAAAGACTTTGAAACTCT
CAAAGTTGATTTTCTTAGCAAGCTACCTGAAATGCTGAAAATGTTCGAAGATCGTTTATGTCATAAAACA
TATTTAAATGGTGATCATGTAACCCATCCTGACTTCATGTTGTATGACGCTCTTGATGTTGTTTTATACA
TGGACCCAATGTGCCTGGATGCGTTCCCAAAATTAGTTTGTTTTAAAAAACGTATTGAAGCTATCCCACA
AATTGATAAGTACTTGAAATCCAGCAAGTATATAGCATGGCCTTTGCAGGGCTGGCAAGCCACGTTTGGT
GGTGGCGACCATCCTCCAAAATCGGATCTGGAAGTTCTGTTCCAGGGGCCCCTAAGCTTGGATCCCTGCA
GGCCTCGAGTTCCTCCACGACCATCTTCGGGTGAACTGTGGGGCATCCACTTGATGCCCCCACGAATCCT
AGTGGAATGTTTACTCCCCCAATGGAATGATAGTGACTTTAGAATGCCTCCGTGAGGCCACACTCGTCAC
CATCAAACATGAAACTGTTCCA
