>Addgene plasmid #55723 | pBacPAK p110a RBD DM | addgene partial sequence | sequence record 93061 | Bac2 5'-ACAACGCACAGAATCTAGCG-3'
GGACAATTAATTAAGCGGCCGCCCGGGAATTCGAGCTCGGTACCAGATCCTCAGTTCAAAGCATGCTGCT
TGATGGTGTGGAAGATCCAATCCATTTTTGTCGTCCATCCACCATGATGTGCATCATTCATTTGCTTTGT
GAAATATTCCAAAGCTTCTTGCTCAGTTTTGTCCAAGGCTAGAGTCTTTCGGATATATGCAATGTCATCA
AAAGATTGTAGTTCTGGCATTCCAGAGCCAAGCATCATTGAAAAAAGGTTGATGAAGAGATTGGCATGCT
GCCGAATTGCTAGGTAAGCCTTGTAACACATCTCCTGAAACCTCTCAAACTCTCTGGTCTTGGTGTACTC
TTGTGCTCCCTTACTAATCACAATCAAGAAATCCTGTGTCAACACAAATGGCACACGTTCCCGCTTATAG
CCAAATTTTTTCTTCTTGTGATCCAAAAAGTGCCCAAAATCTATATGAAACAGCTGTCCGTCATCTTTCA
CCATGATGTTGCTGTTGTGCCGGTCTCCAATTCCCAAGATAAAGGTTGCCACGCAGTACCCAGCGCAGGA
CCGAGTGAACAGGTCAATGGCTGCATCATATATCTCGCCCTTGTTCTTGTCCTTGAGCCATTGATGCAGT
GTGTGGCTGTTGAACTGCAGCGCCCCCTTCAGGCCTCCTTTGCACTGGATTTGCATGATGGTGTGAGAGT
TTCTCACCACCTCGATGAGACCCACACAGTCCCCAATGGATAGACAGCCATAAGGTAGCATGCGAAGGTC
AAGGCCTTGGTTTTGCCAGATGTTCTCCATGATTCGGATGATCTGAAGGGTTAACATATCTTGCCGTAAG
TCGTCGCCATTTTTAAAGATGATCTCATTGTTCTGAAACAGTAGCTCTGACATGATGTCTGGGTTCTCCC
AATTCAACCACAGTG
