>Addgene plasmid #55723 | pBacPAK p110a RBD DM | addgene partial sequence | sequence record 94207 | pGEX5 5'-GGGCTGGCAAGCCACGTTTGGTG-3'
TCGGATCTGGAAGTTCTGTTCCAGGGGCCCCTAAGCTTGGATCCCTGCAGGCCTCGAGTTCCTCCACGAC
CATCTTCGGGTGAACTGTGGGGCATCCACTTGATGCCCCCACGAATCCTAGTGGAATGTTTACTCCCCAA
TGGAATGATAGTGACTTTAGAATGCCTCCGTGAGGCCACACTCGTCACCATCAAACATGAACTGTTCAGA
GAGGCCAGGAAATACCCTCTCCATCAGCTTCTGCAAGACGAAACTTCTTACATTTTCGTAAGTGTCACCC
AAGAAGCAGAAAGGGAAGAATTTTTTGATGAAACAAGACGACTTTGTGACCTTCGGCTTTTTCAACCCTT
TTTAAAAGTTATTGAACCAGTAGGCAACCGTGAAGAAAAGATCCTCAATCGAGAAATTGGTTTTGTTATT
GGCATGCCAGTGTGTGAATTTGATATGGTTAAAGATCCAGAAGTCCAAGACTTTCGAAGGAACATTCTGA
ATGTTTGCAAAGAAGCTGTGGACCTGCGGGATCTCAACTCGCCTCATAGCAGAGCAATGTATGTCTACCC
TCCAAATGTCGAGTCTTCCCCAGAACTGCCAAAGCACATCTACAACAAGTTAGATAAAGGACAAATCATA
GTGGTGATTTGGGTAATAGTCTCTCCAAACAACGACAAGCAGAAGTACGATCTGAAGATCAATCATGACT
GTGTGCCAGAGCAAGTCATTGCTGAAGCCATCAGGGCAAAAGACTCGGAGCATGTTGTTGTCCTCTGAGC
AGCTGAAACTCTGTGTCTTAGAATATCAGGGCAAGTATATTCTGAAAGTGTGTGGCTGTGACGAATACTT
CCTGGAAAAGTACCCTCTGAAGTCAGTACAAGTACATAAGAAGCTGTATAATGCT
