>Addgene plasmid #55723 | pBacPAK p110a RBD DM | addgene partial sequence | sequence record 94209 | pGEX5 5'-GGGCTGGCAAGCCACGTTTGGTG-3'
TCGGATCTGGAAGTTCTGTTCCAGGGGCCCCTAAGCTTGGATCCCTGCAGGCCTCGAGTTCCTCCACGAC
CATCTTCGGGTGAACTGTGGGGCATCCACTTGATGCCCCCACGAATCCTAGTGGAATGTTTACTCCCCAA
TGGAATGATAGTGACTTTAGAATGCCTCCGTGAGGCCACACTCGTCACCATCAAACATGAACTGTTCAGA
GAGGCCAGGAAATACCCTCTCCATCAGCTTCTGCAAGACGAAACTTCTTACATTTTCGTAAGTGTCACCC
AAGAAGCAGAAAGGGAAGAATTTTTTGATGAAACAAGACGACTTTGTGACCTTCGGCTTTTTCAACCCTT
TTTAAAAGTTATTGAACCAGTAGGCAACCGTGAAGAAAAGATCCTCAATCGAGAAATTGGTTTTGTTATT
GGCATGCCAGTGTGTGAATTTGATATGGTTAAAGATCCAGAAGTCCAAGACTTTCGAAGGAACATTCTGA
ATGTTTGCAAAGAAGCTGTGGACCTGCGGGATCTCAACTCGCCTCATAGCAGAGCAATGTATGTCTACCC
TCCAAATGTCGAGTCTTCCCCAGAACTGCCAAAGCACATCTACAACAAGTTAGATAAAGGACAAATCATA
GTGGTGATTTGGGTAATAGTCTCTCCAAACAACGACAAGCAGAAGTACGATCTGAAGATCAATCATGACT
GTGTGCCAGAGCAAGTCATTGCTGAAGCCATCAGGGCAAAAGACTCGGAGCATGTTGTTGTCCTCTGAGC
AGCTGAAACTCTGTGTCTTAGAATATCAGGGCAAGTATATTCTGAAAGTGTGTGGCTGTGACGAATACTT
CCTGGAAAAGTACCCTCTGA
