[The description below was written by a language model from this plasmid's Addgene catalogue record.]
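Description:
pBacPAK p110a RBD DM is a baculovirus transfer vector built on the Clontech pBacPAK backbone (about 5.5 kb without insert), specifically a pBacPAK-His3-GST derivative. It is intended for producing recombinant protein in insect cells. In bacteria it is maintained as a high-copy plasmid under ampicillin selection. The record gives no feature table, so the replication origin and the baculoviral flanking sequences that transfer vectors of this type use for recombination into the viral genome are not itemised.

The insert is mouse Pik3ca, which encodes p110 alpha, the catalytic subunit of class IA phosphoinositide 3-kinase. It was cloned between XhoI and BglII sites, both retained. Expression is driven by the polyhedrin promoter, a very strong, very late baculoviral promoter commonly used for high-level protein production in infected insect cells. The coding sequence carries two substitutions, T207D and K227A, which together make up the "RBD DM" (RAS-binding domain double mutant). An N-terminal His3-GST tag is fused to the protein. According to the depositor's comments, the GST moiety can be removed with rhinovirus 3C protease, which allows affinity capture followed by release of the p110 alpha protein.

The plasmid belongs to a set of wild-type and RBD-mutant p110 alpha and p110 beta constructs made in the same tagged backbone. They were generated in work on how RAS and RHO family GTPases directly regulate distinct PI3K isoforms. This suggests the construct is used to make purified RBD-mutant p110 alpha for comparison with the wild-type protein in biochemical studies of GTPase regulation, although the record does not describe specific assays.
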