Addgene plasmid #55723: pBacPAK p110a RBD DM
Purpose: His3 GST tagged RBD double mutant p110 alpha T207D, K227A
Depositing lab: Julian Downward. Depositing organization: Cancer Research UK. Publication: RAS and RHO families of GTPases directly regulate distinct phosphoinositide 3-kinase isoforms. Fritsch R, de Krijger I, Fritsch K, George R, Reason B, Kumar MS, Diefenbacher M, Stamp G, Downward J. Cell. 2013 May 23;153(5):1050-63. doi: 10.1016/j.cell.2013.04.031. PubMed 23706742.
Backbone
  Vector backbone: pBacPAK
  Backbone manufacturer: Clontech
  Backbone size w/o insert (bp): 5500
Growth in bacteria
  Bacterial resistance: Ampicillin, 100 μg/mL
  Growth temperature: 37°C
  Growth strain: DH5alpha
  Copy number: High Copy
Gene/Insert
  Gene/Insert name: p110 alpha (alt name: PI3K)
  Species: M. musculus (mouse)
  Mutation: T207D, K227A
  Entrez Gene: Pik3ca (a.k.a. 6330412C24Rik, caPI3K, p110, p110alpha)
  Promoter: polyhedrin promoter
  Tag / fusion protein: His3 GST (N terminal on insert)
  Cloning method: Restriction Enzyme; 5′ cloning site XhoI (not destroyed); 3′ cloning site BglII (not destroyed)
  Sequencing primers: 5′ Polyhedrin forward
Terms and licenses: Academic/Nonprofit Terms; Industry Terms: Not Available to Industry
Depositor comments: murine p110α and p110β constructs (wild type and RBD DM) subcloned into pBacPAK-His3-GST (from protein purification facility). So these constructs encode GST-tagged p110, which can be cleaved of using rhinovirus 3C protease
How to cite: pBacPAK p110a RBD DM was a gift from Julian Downward (Addgene plasmid # 55723 ; http://n2t.net/addgene:55723 ; RRID:Addgene_55723)
